Addgene plasmid #230852: pGH401
Purpose: Ef1a-rAPOBEC1-nCas9-T2A-BlastR-wPRE
Depositing lab: Gaelen Hess. Depositing organization: University of Wisconsin, Madison. Publication: Toward optimizing diversifying base editors for high-throughput mutational scanning studies. Schwartz CI, Abell NS, Li A, Aradhana, Tycko J, Truong A, Montgomery SB, Hess GT. Nucleic Acids Res. 2025 Jun 20;53(12):gkaf620. doi: 10.1093/nar/gkaf620. PubMed 40613705.
Backbone
  Vector backbone: pGH125
  Modifications to backbone: Inserted PmCDA1 instead of dCas9
  Vector type: Mammalian Expression, Lentiviral
  Selectable markers: Blasticidin
Growth in bacteria
  Bacterial resistance: Ampicillin, 100 μg/mL
  Growth temperature: 37°C
  Growth strain: NEB Stable
  Copy number: High Copy
Gene/Insert
  Gene/Insert name: rAPOBEC1-nCas9
Terms and licenses: Academic/Nonprofit Terms; Industry Terms: Not Available to Industry
Depositor comments: Please visit https://doi.org/10.1101/2024.11.18.621003 for the bioRxiv preprint.
How to cite: pGH401 was a gift from Gaelen Hess (Addgene plasmid # 230852 ; http://n2t.net/addgene:230852 ; RRID:Addgene_230852)
