[The description below was written by a language model from this plasmid's Addgene catalogue record and pLannotate feature annotations shown in this document.]
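Description:
pGH401 is a 14.6 kb lentiviral transfer plasmid for mammalian expression of a cytosine base editor, built on the pGH125 backbone. It is propagated in E. coli through a high-copy ColE1/pUC-type origin with ampicillin resistance (AmpR); an f1 origin is also present. The viral portion follows a third-generation layout. A CMV enhancer/promoter drives a truncated HIV-1 5' LTR, followed by the Ψ packaging signal with a gag fragment, the Rev response element and the cPPT/CTS. A second truncated LTR and a bGH polyadenylation signal lie downstream. These elements allow the genomic RNA to be made in packaging cells, encapsidated and integrated into target cells. Outside the LTRs, the backbone also carries an SV40/EM7-driven BleoR (Zeocin resistance) cassette with an SV40 poly(A).

The payload is a single EF-1α promoter-driven open reading frame. Rat APOBEC1 cytidine deaminase is joined through a short linker to Streptococcus pyogenes Cas9, which the record describes as a nickase (nCas9). The annotation tool matches this linker to a fragment of an adenine base editor. According to the stated purpose, a T2A peptide follows, although it is not annotated, and then blasticidin S deaminase, so editor and selection marker are co-translated from one transcript. A WPRE downstream enhances transcript expression. No guide RNA cassette is annotated, so guides would presumably have to be supplied separately.

The backbone-modification field mentions inserting PmCDA1 in place of dCas9. This conflicts with the insert name, the stated purpose and the feature table, all of which indicate rAPOBEC1. The associated publication title places the construct in work on optimizing diversifying base editors for high-throughput mutational scanning. The design is consistent with making blasticidin-selected cell lines that stably express the editor.
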