Features (pLannotate 1.2.2; 34 found; start..end, strand, type, name):
     31..83      -  misc_feature   bom (fragment): basis of mobility region from pBR322
    238..617     +  enhancer       CMV enhancer: human cytomegalovirus immediate early enhancer
    618..817     +  promoter       CMV promoter: human cytomegalovirus (CMV) immediate early promoter
    835..1015    +  LTR            5' LTR (truncated): truncated 5' long terminal repeat (LTR) from HIV-1
   1062..1187    +  misc_feature   HIV-1 Ψ: packaging signal of human immunodeficiency virus type 1
   1171..1534    +  CDS            HIV-1 gag (fragment): gag protein from human immunodeficiency virus 1; gag
   1680..1913    +  misc_feature   RRE: The Rev response element (RRE) of HIV-1 allows for Rev-dependent mRNA export from the nucleus to the cytoplasm.
   2290..2390    +  CDS            Rev (fragment): human immunodeficiency virus 1 (HIV-1) Rev protein; rev; enhances nuclear export of unspliced and incompletely spliced viral mRNAs
   2440..2557    +  misc_feature   cPPT/CTS: central polypurine tract and central termination sequence of HIV-1
   2614..2680    +  CDS            small t antigen (fragment): SV40 (simian virus 40) small t antigen
   2687..3865    +  promoter       EF-1α promoter: strong constitutive promoter for human elongation factor EF-1α
   3878..4564    +  CDS            Apobec1: ABEC1_RAT - Experimental evidence at protein level: Swiss-Prot protein existence level 1. Catalytic component of the apolipoprotein B mRNA editing enzyme complex which is responsible for the postranscriptional editing of a CAA codon for Gln to a UAA codon for stop in the APOB mRNA. May also play a role in the epigenetic regulation of gene expression by participating in DNA demethylation. From Rattus norvegicus (Rat).
   4565..4612    +  CDS            ABE(7.10) (fragment): adenine base editor comprising wild-type E. coli TadA fused to the evolved TadA*(7.10) mutant (Gaudelli et al., 2017)
   4613..8713    +  CDS            Cas9: Cas9 (Csn1) endonuclease from the Streptococcus pyogenes Type II CRISPR/Cas system generates RNA-guided double strand breaks in DNA
   8858..9256    +  CDS            BSD: blasticidin S deaminase; Aspergillus terreus BSD; confers resistance to blasticidin
   9257..9278    +  misc_feature   MCS (fragment): pBluescript multiple cloning site
   9281..9869    +  misc_feature   WPRE: woodchuck hepatitis virus posttranscriptional regulatory element
   9806..10387   +  CDS            nef (fragment): NEF_HV1H2 - Experimental evidence at protein level: Swiss-Prot protein existence level 1. Extracellular Nef protein targets CD4(+) T-lymphocytes for apoptosis by interacting with CXCR4 surface receptors. From Human immunodeficiency virus type 1 group M subtype B (isolate HXB2) (HIV-1).
  10394..10574   +  LTR            5' LTR (truncated): truncated 5' long terminal repeat (LTR) from HIV-1
  10606..10830   +  polyA_signal   bGH poly(A) signal: bovine growth hormone polyadenylation signal
  10834..10855   +  promoter       SV40 promoter (fragment): SV40 enhancer and early promoter
  10876..11304   +  rep_origin     f1 ori (sequence partly withheld): f1 bacteriophage origin of replication; arrow indicates direction of (+) strand synthesis
  11318..11647   +  promoter       SV40 promoter: SV40 enhancer and early promoter
  11695..11742   +  promoter       EM7 promoter: synthetic bacterial promoter&nbsp
  11761..12135   +  CDS            BleoR: antibiotic-binding protein; Sh ble from Streptoalloteichus hindustanus; confers resistance to bleomycin, phleomycin, and Zeocin™
  12145..12270   +  CDS            ble (fragment): BLE_KLEPN - Experimental evidence at protein level: Swiss-Prot protein existence level 1. Binding protein with a strong affinity to the bleomycin family of antibiotics. Binds to CL990; an antimitotic-antibiotic compound. From Klebsiella pneumoniae.
  12265..12386   +  polyA_signal   SV40 poly(A) signal: SV40 polyadenylation signal
  12457..12479   -  protein_bind   lac operator (fragment): The lac repressor binds to the lac operator to inhibit transcription in E. coli. This inhibition can be relieved by adding lactose or isopropyl-β-D-thiogalactopyranoside (IPTG). lac repressor encoded by lacI
  12483..12513   -  promoter       lac promoter: promoter for the E. coli lac operon
  12528..12549   -  protein_bind   CAP binding site: CAP binding activates transcription in the presence of cAMP. E. coli catabolite activator protein
  12562..12654   -  CDS            lacI (fragment): lac repressor; lacI; The lac repressor binds to the lac operator to inhibit transcription in E. coli. This inhibition can be relieved by adding lactose or isopropyl-β-D-thiogalactopyranoside (IPTG).
  12837..13425   -  rep_origin     ori: high-copy-number ColE1/pMB1/pBR322/pUC origin of replication
  13596..14456   -  CDS            AmpR: β-lactamase; bla; confers resistance to ampicillin, carbenicillin, and related antibiotics
  14457..14561   -  promoter       AmpR promoter: bla
>Addgene plasmid #230852 | pGH401 | addgene full sequence | sequence record 458316 | Addgene NGS Result
GTCGACGGATCGGGAGATCTCCCGATCCCCTATGGTGCACTCTCAGTACAATCTGCTCTGATGCCGCATA
GTTAAGCCAGTATCTGCTCCCTGCTTGTGTGTTGGAGGTCGCTGAGTAGTGCGCGAGCAAAATTTAAGCT
ACAACAAGGCAAGGCTTGACCGACAATTGCATGAAGAATCTGCTTAGGGTTAGGCGTTTTGCGCTGCTTC
GCGATGTACGGGCCAGATATACGCGTTGACATTGATTATTGACTAGTTATTAATAGTAATCAATTACGGG
GTCATTAGTTCATAGCCCATATATGGAGTTCCGCGTTACATAACTTACGGTAAATGGCCCGCCTGGCTGA
CCGCCCAACGACCCCCGCCCATTGACGTCAATAATGACGTATGTTCCCATAGTAACGCCAATAGGGACTT
TCCATTGACGTCAATGGGTGGAGTATTTACGGTAAACTGCCCACTTGGCAGTACATCAAGTGTATCATAT
GCCAAGTACGCCCCCTATTGACGTCAATGACGGTAAATGGCCCGCCTGGCATTATGCCCAGTACATGACC
TTATGGGACTTTCCTACTTGGCAGTACATCTACGTATTAGTCATCGCTATTACCATGGTGATGCGGTTTT
GGCAGTACATCAATGGGCGTGGATAGCGGTTTGACTCACGGGGATTTCCAAGTCTCCACCCCATTGACGT
CAATGGGAGTTTGTTTTGGCACCAAAATCAACGGGACTTTCCAAAATGTCGTAACAACTCCGCCCCATTG
ACGCAAATGGGCGGTAGGCGTGTACGGTGGGAGGTCTATATAAGCAGCGCGTTTTGCCTGTACTGGGTCT
CTCTGGTTAGACCAGATCTGAGCCTGGGAGCTCTCTGGCTAACTAGGGAACCCACTGCTTAAGCCTCAAT
AAAGCTTGCCTTGAGTGCTTCAAGTAGTGTGTGCCCGTCTGTTGTGTGACTCTGGTAACTAGAGATCCCT
CAGACCCTTTTAGTCAGTGTGGAAAATCTCTAGCAGTGGCGCCCGAACAGGGACTTGAAAGCGAAAGGGA
AACCAGAGGAGCTCTCTCGACGCAGGACTCGGCTTGCTGAAGCGCGCACGGCAAGAGGCGAGGGGCGGCG
ACTGGTGAGTACGCCAAAAATTTTGACTAGCGGAGGCTAGAAGGAGAGAGATGGGTGCGAGAGCGTCAGT
ATTAAGCGGGGGAGAATTAGATCGCGATGGGAAAAAATTCGGTTAAGGCCAGGGGGAAAGAAAAAATATA
AATTAAAACATATAGTATGGGCAAGCAGGGAGCTAGAACGATTCGCAGTTAATCCTGGCCTGTTAGAAAC
ATCAGAAGGCTGTAGACAAATACTGGGACAGCTACAACCATCCCTTCAGACAGGATCAGAAGAACTTAGA
TCATTATATAATACAGTAGCAACCCTCTATTGTGTGCATCAAAGGATAGAGATAAAAGACACCAAGGAAG
CTTTAGACAAGATAGAGGAAGAGCAAAACAAAAGTAAGACCACCGCACAGCAAGCGGCCGCTGATCTTCA
GACCTGGAGGAGGAGATATGAGGGACAATTGGAGAAGTGAATTATATAAATATAAAGTAGTAAAAATTGA
ACCATTAGGAGTAGCACCCACCAAGGCAAAGAGAAGAGTGGTGCAGAGAGAAAAAAGAGCAGTGGGAATA
GGAGCTTTGTTCCTTGGGTTCTTGGGAGCAGCAGGAAGCACTATGGGCGCAGCGTCAATGACGCTGACGG
TACAGGCCAGACAATTATTGTCTGGTATAGTGCAGCAGCAGAACAATTTGCTGAGGGCTATTGAGGCGCA
ACAGCATCTGTTGCAACTCACAGTCTGGGGCATCAAGCAGCTCCAGGCAAGAATCCTGGCTGTGGAAAGA
TACCTAAAGGATCAACAGCTCCTGGGGATTTGGGGTTGCTCTGGAAAACTCATTTGCACCACTGCTGTGC
CTTGGAATGCTAGTTGGAGTAATAAATCTCTGGAACAGATTTGGAATCACACGACCTGGATGGAGTGGGA
CAGAGAAATTAACAATTACACAAGCTTAATACACTCCTTAATTGAAGAATCGCAAAACCAGCAAGAAAAG
AATGAACAAGAATTATTGGAATTAGATAAATGGGCAAGTTTGTGGAATTGGTTTAACATAACAAATTGGC
TGTGGTATATAAAATTATTCATAATGATAGTAGGAGGCTTGGTAGGTTTAAGAATAGTTTTTGCTGTACT
TTCTATAGTGAATAGAGTTAGGCAGGGATATTCACCATTATCGTTTCAGACCCACCTCCCAACCCCGAGG
GGACCCGACAGGCCCGAAGGAATAGAAGAAGAAGGTGGAGAGAGAGACAGAGACAGATCCATTCGATTAG
TGAACGGATCGGCACTGCGTGCGCCAATTCTGCAGACAAATGGCAGTATTCATCCACAATTTTAAAAGAA
AAGGGGGGATTGGGGGGTACAGTGCAGGGGAAAGAATAGTAGACATAATAGCAACAGACATACAAACTAA
AGAATTACAAAAACAAATTACAAAAATTCAAAATTTTCGGGTTTATTACAGGGACAGCAGAGATCCAGTT
TGGTTAATTAGCTAGCTGCAAAGATGGATAAAGTTTTAAACAGAGAGGAATCTTTGCAGCTAATGGACCT
TCTAGGTCTTGAAAGGAGTGGGAATTGGCTCCGGTGCCCGTCAGTGGGCAGAGCGCACATCGCCCACAGT
CCCCGAGAAGTTGGGGGGAGGGGTCGGCAATTGAACCGGTGCCTAGAGAAGGTGGCGCGGGGTAAACTGG
GAAAGTGATGTCGTGTACTGGCTCCGCCTTTTTCCCGAGGGTGGGGGAGAACCGTATATAAGTGCAGTAG
TCGCCGTGAACGTTCTTTTTCGCAACGGGTTTGCCGCCAGAACACAGGTAAGTGCCGTGTGTGGTTCCCG
CGGGCCTGGCCTCTTTACGGGTTATGGCCCTTGCGTGCCTTGAATTACTTCCACCTGGCTGCAGTACGTG
ATTCTTGATCCCGAGCTTCGGGTTGGAAGTGGGTGGGAGAGTTCGAGGCCTTGCGCTTAAGGAGCCCCTT
CGCCTCGTGCTTGAGTTGAGGCCTGGCCTGGGCGCTGGGGCCGCCGCGTGCGAATCTGGTGGCACCTTCG
CGCCTGTCTCGCTGCTTTCGATAAGTCTCTAGCCATTTAAAATTTTTGATGACCTGCTGCGACGCTTTTT
TTCTGGCAAGATAGTCTTGTAAATGCGGGCCAAGATCTGCACACTGGTATTTCGGTTTTTGGGGCCGCGG
GCGGCGACGGGGCCCGTGCGTCCCAGCGCACATGTTCGGCGAGGCGGGGCCTGCGAGCGCGGCCACCGAG
AATCGGACGGGGGTAGTCTCAAGCTGGCCGGCCTGCTCTGGTGCCTGGCCTCGCGCCGCCGTGTATCGCC
CCGCCCTGGGCGGCAAGGCTGGCCCGGTCGGCACCAGTTGCGTGAGCGGAAAGATGGCCGCTTCCCGGCC
CTGCTGCAGGGAGCTCAAAATGGAGGACGCGGCGCTCGGGAGAGCGGGCGGGTGAGTCACCCACACAAAG
GAAAAGGGCCTTTCCGTCCTCAGCCGTCGCTTCATGTGACTCCACGGAGTACCGGGCGCCGTCCAGGCAC
CTCGATTAGTTCTCGAGCTTTTGGAGTACGTCGTCTTTAGGTTGGGGGGAGGGGTTTTATGCGATGGAGT
TTCCCCACACTGAGTGGGTGGAGACTGAAGTTAGGCCAGCTTGGCACTTGATGTAATTCTCCTTGGAATT
TGCCCTTTTTGAGTTTGGATCTTGGTTCATTCTCAAGCCTCAGACAGTGGTTCAAAGTTTTTTTCTTCCA
TTTCAGGTGTCGTGACGTACGGCCACCATGAGCTCAGAGACTGGCCCAGTGGCTGTGGACCCCACATTGA
GACGGCGGATCGAGCCCCATGAGTTTGAGGTATTCTTCGATCCGAGAGAGCTCCGCAAGGAGACCTGCCT
GCTTTACGAAATTAATTGGGGGGGCCGGCACTCCATTTGGCGACATACATCACAGAACACTAACAAGCAC
GTCGAAGTCAACTTCATCGAGAAGTTCACGACAGAAAGATATTTCTGTCCGAACACAAGGTGCAGCATTA
CCTGGTTTCTCAGCTGGAGCCCATGCGGCGAATGTAGTAGGGCCATCACTGAATTCCTGTCAAGGTATCC
CCACGTCACTCTGTTTATTTACATCGCAAGGCTGTACCACCACGCTGACCCCCGCAATCGACAAGGCCTG
CGGGATTTGATCTCTTCAGGTGTGACTATCCAAATTATGACTGAGCAGGAGTCAGGATACTGCTGGAGAA
ACTTTGTGAATTATAGCCCGAGTAATGAAGCCCACTGGCCTAGGTATCCCCATCTGTGGGTACGACTGTA
CGTTCTTGAACTGTACTGCATCATACTGGGCCTGCCTCCTTGTCTCAACATTCTGAGAAGGAAGCAGCCA
CAGCTGACATTCTTTACCATCGCTCTTCAGTCTTGTCATTACCAGCGACTGCCCCCACACATTCTCTGGG
CCACCGGGTTGAAAAGCGGCAGCGAGACTCCCGGGACCTCAGAGTCCGCCACACCCGAAAGTGACAAGAA
GTACAGCATCGGCCTGGCCATCGGCACCAACTCTGTGGGCTGGGCCGTGATCACCGACGAGTACAAGGTG
CCCAGCAAGAAATTCAAGGTGCTGGGCAACACCGACCGGCACAGCATCAAGAAGAACCTGATCGGAGCCC
TGCTGTTCGACAGCGGCGAAACAGCCGAGGCCACCCGGCTGAAGAGAACCGCCAGAAGAAGATACACCAG
ACGGAAGAACCGGATCTGCTATCTGCAAGAGATCTTCAGCAACGAGATGGCCAAGGTGGACGACAGCTTC
TTCCACAGACTGGAAGAGTCCTTCCTGGTGGAAGAGGATAAGAAGCACGAGCGGCACCCCATCTTCGGCA
ACATCGTGGACGAGGTGGCCTACCACGAGAAGTACCCCACCATCTACCACCTGAGAAAGAAACTGGTGGA
CAGCACCGACAAGGCCGACCTGCGGCTGATCTATCTGGCCCTGGCCCACATGATCAAGTTCCGGGGCCAC
TTCCTGATCGAGGGCGACCTGAACCCCGACAACAGCGACGTGGACAAGCTGTTCATCCAGCTGGTGCAGA
CCTACAACCAGCTGTTCGAGGAAAACCCCATCAACGCCAGCGGCGTGGACGCCAAGGCCATCCTGTCTGC
CAGACTGAGCAAGAGCAGACGGCTGGAAAATCTGATCGCCCAGCTGCCCGGCGAGAAGAAGAATGGCCTG
TTCGGCAACCTGATTGCCCTGAGCCTGGGCCTGACCCCCAACTTCAAGAGCAACTTCGACCTGGCCGAGG
ATGCCAAACTGCAGCTGAGCAAGGACACCTACGACGACGACCTGGACAACCTGCTGGCCCAGATCGGCGA
CCAGTACGCCGACCTGTTTCTGGCCGCCAAGAACCTGTCCGACGCCATCCTGCTGAGCGACATCCTGAGA
GTGAACACCGAGATCACCAAGGCCCCCCTGAGCGCCTCTATGATCAAGAGATACGACGAGCACCACCAGG
ACCTGACCCTGCTGAAAGCTCTCGTGCGGCAGCAGCTGCCTGAGAAGTACAAAGAGATTTTCTTCGACCA
GAGCAAGAACGGCTACGCCGGCTACATTGACGGCGGAGCCAGCCAGGAAGAGTTCTACAAGTTCATCAAG
CCCATCCTGGAAAAGATGGACGGCACCGAGGAACTGCTCGTGAAGCTGAACAGAGAGGACCTGCTGCGGA
AGCAGCGGACCTTCGACAACGGCAGCATCCCCCACCAGATCCACCTGGGAGAGCTGCACGCCATTCTGCG
GCGGCAGGAAGATTTTTACCCATTCCTGAAGGACAACCGGGAAAAGATCGAGAAGATCCTGACCTTCCGC
ATCCCCTACTACGTGGGCCCTCTGGCCAGGGGAAACAGCAGATTCGCCTGGATGACCAGAAAGAGCGAGG
AAACCATCACCCCCTGGAACTTCGAGGAAGTGGTGGACAAGGGCGCTTCCGCCCAGAGCTTCATCGAGCG
GATGACCAACTTCGATAAGAACCTGCCCAACGAGAAGGTGCTGCCCAAGCACAGCCTGCTGTACGAGTAC
TTCACCGTGTATAACGAGCTGACCAAAGTGAAATACGTGACCGAGGGAATGAGAAAGCCCGCCTTCCTGA
GCGGCGAGCAGAAAAAGGCCATCGTGGACCTGCTGTTCAAGACCAACCGGAAAGTGACCGTGAAGCAGCT
GAAAGAGGACTACTTCAAGAAAATCGAGTGCTTCGACTCCGTGGAAATCTCCGGCGTGGAAGATCGGTTC
AACGCCTCCCTGGGCACATACCACGATCTGCTGAAAATTATCAAGGACAAGGACTTCCTGGACAATGAGG
AAAACGAGGACATTCTGGAAGATATCGTGCTGACCCTGACACTGTTTGAGGACAGAGAGATGATCGAGGA
ACGGCTGAAAACCTATGCCCACCTGTTCGACGACAAAGTGATGAAGCAGCTGAAGCGGCGGAGATACACC
GGCTGGGGCAGGCTGAGCCGGAAGCTGATCAACGGCATCCGGGACAAGCAGTCCGGCAAGACAATCCTGG
ATTTCCTGAAGTCCGACGGCTTCGCCAACAGAAACTTCATGCAGCTGATCCACGACGACAGCCTGACCTT
TAAAGAGGACATCCAGAAAGCCCAGGTGTCCGGCCAGGGCGATAGCCTGCACGAGCACATTGCCAATCTG
GCCGGCAGCCCCGCCATTAAGAAGGGCATCCTGCAGACAGTGAAGGTGGTGGACGAGCTCGTGAAAGTGA
TGGGCCGGCACAAGCCCGAGAACATCGTGATCGAAATGGCCAGAGAGAACCAGACCACCCAGAAGGGACA
GAAGAACAGCCGCGAGAGAATGAAGCGGATCGAAGAGGGCATCAAAGAGCTGGGCAGCCAGATCCTGAAA
GAACACCCCGTGGAAAACACCCAGCTGCAGAACGAGAAGCTGTACCTGTACTACCTGCAGAATGGGCGGG
ATATGTACGTGGACCAGGAACTGGACATCAACCGGCTGTCCGACTACGATGTGGACCACATCGTGCCTCA
GAGCTTTCTGAAGGACGACTCCATCGACAACAAGGTGCTGACCAGAAGCGACAAGAACCGGGGCAAGAGC
GACAACGTGCCCTCCGAAGAGGTCGTGAAGAAGATGAAGAACTACTGGCGGCAGCTGCTGAACGCCAAGC
TGATTACCCAGAGAAAGTTCGACAATCTGACCAAGGCCGAGAGAGGCGGCCTGAGCGAACTGGATAAGGC
CGGCTTCATCAAGAGACAGCTGGTGGAAACCCGGCAGATCACAAAGCACGTGGCACAGATCCTGGACTCC
CGGATGAACACTAAGTACGACGAGAATGACAAGCTGATCCGGGAAGTGAAAGTGATCACCCTGAAGTCCA
AGCTGGTGTCCGATTTCCGGAAGGATTTCCAGTTTTACAAAGTGCGCGAGATCAACAACTACCACCACGC
CCACGACGCCTACCTGAACGCCGTCGTGGGAACCGCCCTGATCAAAAAGTACCCTAAGCTGGAAAGCGAG
TTCGTGTACGGCGACTACAAGGTGTACGACGTGCGGAAGATGATCGCCAAGAGCGAGCAGGAAATCGGCA
AGGCTACCGCCAAGTACTTCTTCTACAGCAACATCATGAACTTTTTCAAGACCGAGATTACCCTGGCCAA
CGGCGAGATCCGGAAGCGGCCTCTGATCGAGACAAACGGCGAAACCGGGGAGATCGTGTGGGATAAGGGC
CGGGATTTTGCCACCGTGCGGAAAGTGCTGAGCATGCCCCAAGTGAATATCGTGAAAAAGACCGAGGTGC
AGACAGGCGGCTTCAGCAAAGAGTCTATCCTGCCCAAGAGGAACAGCGATAAGCTGATCGCCAGAAAGAA
GGACTGGGACCCTAAGAAGTACGGCGGCTTCGACAGCCCCACCGTGGCCTATTCTGTGCTGGTGGTGGCC
AAAGTGGAAAAGGGCAAGTCCAAGAAACTGAAGAGTGTGAAAGAGCTGCTGGGGATCACCATCATGGAAA
GAAGCAGCTTCGAGAAGAATCCCATCGACTTTCTGGAAGCCAAGGGCTACAAAGAAGTGAAAAAGGACCT
GATCATCAAGCTGCCTAAGTACTCCCTGTTCGAGCTGGAAAACGGCCGGAAGAGAATGCTGGCCTCTGCC
GGCGAACTGCAGAAGGGAAACGAACTGGCCCTGCCCTCCAAATATGTGAACTTCCTGTACCTGGCCAGCC
ACTATGAGAAGCTGAAGGGCTCCCCCGAGGATAATGAGCAGAAACAGCTGTTTGTGGAACAGCACAAGCA
CTACCTGGACGAGATCATCGAGCAGATCAGCGAGTTCTCCAAGAGAGTGATCCTGGCCGACGCTAATCTG
GACAAAGTGCTGTCCGCCTACAACAAGCACCGGGATAAGCCCATCAGAGAGCAGGCCGAGAATATCATCC
ACCTGTTTACCCTGACCAATCTGGGAGCCCCTGCCGCCTTCAAGTACTTTGACACCACCATCGACCGGAA
GAGGTACACCAGCACCAAAGAGGTGCTGGACGCCACCCTGATCCACCAGAGCATCACCGGCCTGTACGAG
ACACGGATCGACCTGTCTCAGCTGGGAGGCGACAGCGCTGGAGGAGGTGGAAGCGGAGGAGGAGGAAGCG
GAGGAGGAGGTAGCGGACCTAAGAAAAAGAGGAAGGTGGCGGCCGCTGGATCCGAGGGCAGAGGAAGTCT
GCTAACATGCGGTGACGTCGAGGAGAATCCTGGCCCAATGGCCAAGCCTTTGTCTCAAGAAGAATCCACC
CTCATTGAAAGAGCAACGGCTACAATCAACAGCATCCCCATCTCTGAAGACTACAGCGTCGCCAGCGCAG
CTCTCTCTAGCGACGGCCGCATCTTCACTGGTGTCAATGTATATCATTTTACTGGGGGACCTTGTGCAGA
ACTCGTGGTGCTGGGCACTGCTGCTGCTGCGGCAGCTGGCAACCTGACTTGTATCGTCGCGATCGGAAAT
GAGAACAGGGGCATCTTGAGCCCCTGCGGACGGTGCCGACAGGTGCTTCTCGATCTGCATCCTGGGATCA
AAGCCATAGTGAAGGACAGTGATGGACAGCCGACGGCAGTTGGGATTCGTGAATTGCTGCCCTCTGGTTA
TGTGTGGGAGGGCTAAGAATTCGATATCAAGCTTATCGGTAATCAACCTCTGGATTACAAAATTTGTGAA
AGATTGACTGGTATTCTTAACTATGTTGCTCCTTTTACGCTATGTGGATACGCTGCTTTAATGCCTTTGT
ATCATGCTATTGCTTCCCGTATGGCTTTCATTTTCTCCTCCTTGTATAAATCCTGGTTGCTGTCTCTTTA
TGAGGAGTTGTGGCCCGTTGTCAGGCAACGTGGCGTGGTGTGCACTGTGTTTGCTGACGCAACCCCCACT
GGTTGGGGCATTGCCACCACCTGTCAGCTCCTTTCCGGGACTTTCGCTTTCCCCCTCCCTATTGCCACGG
CGGAACTCATCGCCGCCTGCCTTGCCCGCTGCTGGACAGGGGCTCGGCTGTTGGGCACTGACAATTCCGT
GGTGTTGTCGGGGAAATCATCGTCCTTTCCTTGGCTGCTCGCCTGTGTTGCCACCTGGATTCTGCGCGGG
ACGTCCTTCTGCTACGTCCCTTCGGCCCTCAATCCAGCGGACCTTCCTTCCCGCGGCCTGCTGCCGGCTC
TGCGGCCTCTTCCGCGTCTTCGCCTTCGCCCTCAGACGAGTCGGATCTCCCTTTGGGCCGCCTCCCCGCA
TCGATACCGTCGACCTCGAGACCTAGAAAAACATGGAGCAATCACAAGTAGCAATACAGCAGCTACCAAT
GCTGATTGTGCCTGGCTAGAAGCACAAGAGGAGGAGGAGGTGGGTTTTCCAGTCACACCTCAGGTACCTT
TAAGACCAATGACTTACAAGGCAGCTGTAGATCTTAGCCACTTTTTAAAAGAAAAGGGGGGACTGGAAGG
GCTAATTCACTCCCAACGAAGACAAGATATCCTTGATCTGTGGATCTACCACACACAAGGCTACTTCCCT
GATTGGCAGAACTACACACCAGGGCCAGGGATCAGATATCCACTGACCTTTGGATGGTGCTACAAGCTAG
TACCAGTTGAGCAAGAGAAGGTAGAAGAAGCCAATGAAGGAGAGAACACCCGCTTGTTACACCCTGTGAG
CCTGCATGGGATGGATGACCCGGAGAGAGAAGTATTAGAGTGGAGGTTTGACAGCCGCCTAGCATTTCAT
CACATGGCCCGAGAGCTGCATCCGGACTGTACTGGGTCTCTCTGGTTAGACCAGATCTGAGCCTGGGAGC
TCTCTGGCTAACTAGGGAACCCACTGCTTAAGCCTCAATAAAGCTTGCCTTGAGTGCTTCAAGTAGTGTG
TGCCCGTCTGTTGTGTGACTCTGGTAACTAGAGATCCCTCAGACCCTTTTAGTCAGTGTGGAAAATCTCT
AGCAGGGCCCGTTTAAACCCGCTGATCAGCCTCGACTGTGCCTTCTAGTTGCCAGCCATCTGTTGTTTGC
CCCTCCCCCGTGCCTTCCTTGACCCTGGAAGGTGCCACTCCCACTGTCCTTTCCTAATAAAATGAGGAAA
TTGCATCGCATTGTCTGAGTAGGTGTCATTCTATTCTGGGGGGTGGGGTGGGGCAGGACAGCAAGGGGGA
GGATTGGGAAGACAATAGCAGGCATGCTGGGGATGCGGTGGGCTCTATGGCTTCTGAGGCGGAAAGAACC
AGCTGGGGCTCTAGGGGGTATCCCC
[124 nt withheld, positions 10876-10999]
C
[91 nt withheld, positions 11001-11091]
A
[49 nt withheld, positions 11093-11141]
CCTTTGACGTTGGAGTCCACGTTCTTT
[37 nt withheld, positions 11169-11205]
ACCCTATCTCGGTCTATTCTTTTGATTTATAAGGGATTTTGCCGATTTCGGCCTATTGGTTAAAAAATGA
GCTGATTTAACAAAAATTTAACGCGAATTAATTCTGTGGAATGTGTGTCAGTTAGGGTGTGGAAAGTCCC
CAGGCTCCCCAGCAGGCAGAAGTATGCAAAGCATGCATCTCAATTAGTCAGCAACCAGGTGTGGAAAGTC
CCCAGGCTCCCCAGCAGGCAGAAGTATGCAAAGCATGCATCTCAATTAGTCAGCAACCATAGTCCCGCCC
CTAACTCCGCCCATCCCGCCCCTAACTCCGCCCAGTTCCGCCCATTCTCCGCCCCATGGCTGACTAATTT
TTTTTATTTATGCAGAGGCCGAGGCCGCCTCTGCCTCTGAGCTATTCCAGAAGTAGTGAGGAGGCTTTTT
TGGAGGCCTAGGCTTTTGCAAAAAGCTCCCGGGAGCTTGTATATCCATTTTCGGATCTGATCAGCACGTG
TTGACAATTAATCATCGGCATAGTATATCGGCATAGTATAATACGACAAGGTGAGGAACTAAACCATGGC
CAAGTTGACCAGTGCCGTTCCGGTGCTCACCGCGCGCGACGTCGCCGGAGCGGTCGAGTTCTGGACCGAC
CGGCTCGGGTTCTCCCGGGACTTCGTGGAGGACGACTTCGCCGGTGTGGTCCGGGACGACGTGACCCTGT
TCATCAGCGCGGTCCAGGACCAGGTGGTGCCGGACAACACCCTGGCCTGGGTGTGGGTGCGCGGCCTGGA
CGAGCTGTACGCCGAGTGGTCGGAGGTCGTGTCCACGAACTTCCGGGACGCCTCCGGGCCGGCCATGACC
GAGATCGGCGAGCAGCCGTGGGGGCGGGAGTTCGCCCTGCGCGACCCGGCCGGCAACTGCGTGCACTTCG
TGGCCGAGGAGCAGGACTGACACGTGCTACGAGATTTCGATTCCACCGCCGCCTTCTATGAAAGGTTGGG
CTTCGGAATCGTTTTCCGGGACGCCGGCTGGATGATCCTCCAGCGCGGGGATCTCATGCTGGAGTTCTTC
GCCCACCCCAACTTGTTTATTGCAGCTTATAATGGTTACAAATAAAGCAATAGCATCACAAATTTCACAA
ATAAAGCATTTTTTTCACTGCATTCTAGTTGTGGTTTGTCCAAACTCATCAATGTATCTTATCATGTCTG
TATACCGTCGACCTCTAGCTAGAGCTTGGCGTAATCATGGTCATAGCTGTTTCCTGTGTGAAATTGTTAT
CCGCTCACAATTCCACACAACATACGAGCCGGAAGCATAAAGTGTAAAGCCTGGGGTGCCTAATGAGTGA
GCTAACTCACATTAATTGCGTTGCGCTCACTGCCCGCTTTCCAGTCGGGAAACCTGTCGTGCCAGCTGCA
TTAATGAATCGGCCAACGCGCGGGGAGAGGCGGTTTGCGTATTGGGCGCTCTTCCGCTTCCTCGCTCACT
GACTCGCTGCGCTCGGTCGTTCGGCTGCGGCGAGCGGTATCAGCTCACTCAAAGGCGGTAATACGGTTAT
CCACAGAATCAGGGGATAACGCAGGAAAGAACATGTGAGCAAAAGGCCAGCAAAAGGCCAGGAACCGTAA
AAAGGCCGCGTTGCTGGCGTTTTTCCATAGGCTCCGCCCCCCTGACGAGCATCACAAAAATCGACGCTCA
AGTCAGAGGTGGCGAAACCCGACAGGACTATAAAGATACCAGGCGTTTCCCCCTGGAAGCTCCCTCGTGC
GCTCTCCTGTTCCGACCCTGCCGCTTACCGGATACCTGTCCGCCTTTCTCCCTTCGGGAAGCGTGGCGCT
TTCTCATAGCTCACGCTGTAGGTATCTCAGTTCGGTGTAGGTCGTTCGCTCCAAGCTGGGCTGTGTGCAC
GAACCCCCCGTTCAGCCCGACCGCTGCGCCTTATCCGGTAACTATCGTCTTGAGTCCAACCCGGTAAGAC
ACGACTTATCGCCACTGGCAGCAGCCACTGGTAACAGGATTAGCAGAGCGAGGTATGTAGGCGGTGCTAC
AGAGTTCTTGAAGTGGTGGCCTAACTACGGCTACACTAGAAGAACAGTATTTGGTATCTGCGCTCTGCTG
AAGCCAGTTACCTTCGGAAAAAGAGTTGGTAGCTCTTGATCCGGCAAACAAACCACCGCTGGTAGCGGTG
GTTTTTTTGTTTGCAAGCAGCAGATTACGCGCAGAAAAAAAGGATCTCAAGAAGATCCTTTGATCTTTTC
TACGGGGTCTGACGCTCAGTGGAACGAAAACTCACGTTAAGGGATTTTGGTCATGAGATTATCAAAAAGG
ATCTTCACCTAGATCCTTTTAAATTAAAAATGAAGTTTTAAATCAATCTAAAGTATATATGAGTAAACTT
GGTCTGACAGTTACCAATGCTTAATCAGTGAGGCACCTATCTCAGCGATCTGTCTATTTCGTTCATCCAT
AGTTGCCTGACTCCCCGTCGTGTAGATAACTACGATACGGGAGGGCTTACCATCTGGCCCCAGTGCTGCA
ATGATACCGCGAGACCCACGCTCACCGGCTCCAGATTTATCAGCAATAAACCAGCCAGCCGGAAGGGCCG
AGCGCAGAAGTGGTCCTGCAACTTTATCCGCCTCCATCCAGTCTATTAATTGTTGCCGGGAAGCTAGAGT
AAGTAGTTCGCCAGTTAATAGTTTGCGCAACGTTGTTGCCATTGCTACAGGCATCGTGGTGTCACGCTCG
TCGTTTGGTATGGCTTCATTCAGCTCCGGTTCCCAACGATCAAGGCGAGTTACATGATCCCCCATGTTGT
GCAAAAAAGCGGTTAGCTCCTTCGGTCCTCCGATCGTTGTCAGAAGTAAGTTGGCCGCAGTGTTATCACT
CATGGTTATGGCAGCACTGCATAATTCTCTTACTGTCATGCCATCCGTAAGATGCTTTTCTGTGACTGGT
GAGTACTCAACCAAGTCATTCTGAGAATAGTGTATGCGGCGACCGAGTTGCTCTTGCCCGGCGTCAATAC
GGGATAATACCGCGCCACATAGCAGAACTTTAAAAGTGCTCATCATTGGAAAACGTTCTTCGGGGCGAAA
ACTCTCAAGGATCTTACCGCTGTTGAGATCCAGTTCGATGTAACCCACTCGTGCACCCAACTGATCTTCA
GCATCTTTTACTTTCACCAGCGTTTCTGGGTGAGCAAAAACAGGAAGGCAAAATGCCGCAAAAAAGGGAA
TAAGGGCGACACGGAAATGTTGAATACTCATACTCTTCCTTTTTCAATATTATTGAAGCATTTATCAGGG
TTATTGTCTCATGAGCGGATACATATTTGAATGTATTTAGAAAAATAAACAAATAGGGGTTCCGCGCACA
TTTCCCCGAAAAGTGCCACCTGAC
